Addgene plasmid #23057: pRR-PR-5Z
Depositing lab: Charles Miller. Depositing organization: Tulane University. Publication: Single plasmids expressing human steroid hormone receptors and a reporter gene for use in yeast signaling assays. Miller CA 3rd, Tan X, Wilson M, Bhattacharyya S, Ludwig S. Plasmid. 2010 Mar;63(2):73-8. doi: 10.1016/j.plasmid.2009.11.003. Epub 2009 Dec 3. PubMed 19962400.
Backbone
  Vector backbone: pRW95-3
  Backbone manufacturer: PMID: 8800671
  Backbone size w/o insert (bp): 8700
  Vector type: Yeast Expression
  Selectable markers: TRP1
Growth in bacteria
  Bacterial resistance: Ampicillin, 100 μg/mL
  Growth temperature: 37°C
  Growth strain: DH5alpha
  Copy number: High Copy
Gene/Insert
  Gene/Insert name: PR (alt name: progesterone receptor)
  Species: H. sapiens (human)
  Insert size (bp): 3000
  Entrez Gene: PGR (a.k.a. NR3C3, PR)
  Cloning method: Restriction Enzyme; 5′ cloning site SnaBI (destroyed during cloning); 3′ cloning site SnaBI (destroyed during cloning)
  Sequencing primers: 5′ GAL1
Terms and licenses: Academic/Nonprofit Terms; Industry Terms: Not Available to Industry
Depositor comments: The cDNA used to clone this plasmid was obtained from K. Horwitz
How to cite: pRR-PR-5Z was a gift from Charles Miller (Addgene plasmid # 23057 ; http://n2t.net/addgene:23057 ; RRID:Addgene_23057)
