[The description below was written by a language model from this plasmid's Addgene catalogue record and pLannotate feature annotations shown in this document.]
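Description:
pRR-PR-5Z is a yeast expression and reporter plasmid built on the pRW95-3 backbone. It carries both a human steroid hormone receptor and a reporter gene on one molecule for use in yeast signalling assays. In E. coli it is a high-copy plasmid, replicating from a ColE1/pUC-type origin under ampicillin selection (AmpR with its bla promoter). An f1 origin and scattered remnants of earlier cloning vectors (rop, bom, lacZα, MCS and lac operon fragments) are also annotated. In Saccharomyces cerevisiae it is selected by tryptophan prototrophy through a complete TRP1 promoter and coding sequence. The sequenced 14.4 kb record shows both a CEN6/ARS element and a partial 2μ origin, so the record alone does not settle how the plasmid is maintained, or at what copy number, in yeast.

The insert is the human progesterone receptor (PGR, also NR3C3) cDNA, about 3 kb, cloned into a SnaBI site that was destroyed in the process. The annotated coding sequence lies immediately downstream of the divergent, Gal4-regulated GAL1,10 promoter, and an ADH2 terminator follows about 1 kb beyond the end of the open reading frame, so receptor expression should be galactose-inducible. Elsewhere on the plasmid is a nearly full-length E. coli lacZ coding sequence flanked by short lacI and lacY fragments, which presumably serves as the β-galactosidase reporter. The feature table does not annotate the promoter or hormone response elements driving lacZ, so the reporter's control region cannot be described from this record. An ADH1 terminator with a small ADH1 fragment lies upstream of lacZ in the opposite orientation. The intended use is ligand-dependent receptor signalling assays in yeast, read out as β-galactosidase activity.
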