Features (pLannotate 1.2.2; 28 found; start..end, strand, type, name):
    182..770     -  rep_origin     ori: high-copy-number ColE1/pMB1/pBR322/pUC origin of replication
    941..1801    -  CDS            AmpR: β-lactamase; bla; confers resistance to ampicillin, carbenicillin, and related antibiotics
   1802..1906    -  promoter       AmpR promoter: bla
   1943..2446    +  misc_feature   CEN/ARS: S. cerevisiae CEN6 centromere fused to an autonomously replicating sequence
   2514..2549    +  CDS            rop (fragment): Rop protein, which maintains plasmids at low copy number; rop
   2651..2700    +  misc_feature   bom (fragment): basis of mobility region from pBR322
   2705..2837    +  promoter       TRP1 promoter (fragment): S. cerevisiae TRP1
   2851..3515    +  promoter       GAL1,10 promoter: GAL1 and GAL10 genes of S. cerevisiae; divergent inducible promoter, regulated by Gal4
   3515..3536    -  misc_feature   MCS (fragment): pUC18/19 multiple cloning site
   3541..6339    +  CDS            PGR: PRGR_HUMAN - Also known as NR3C3. Experimental evidence at protein level: Swiss-Prot protein existence level 1. [Isoform 4]: Increases mitochondrial membrane potential and cellular respiration upon stimulation by progesterone. From Homo sapiens (Human).
   7356..7655    +  terminator     ADH2 terminator: transcription terminator for the S. cerevisiae alcohol dehydrogenase 2 (ADH2) gene
   7680..8324    -  rep_origin     2μ ori (fragment): yeast 2μ plasmid origin of replication
   8322..8469    +  promoter       TRP1 promoter: S. cerevisiae TRP1
   8470..9144    +  CDS            TRP1: phosphoribosylanthranilate isomerase, required for tryptophan biosynthesis; S. cerevisiae TRP1; yeast auxotrophic marker
   9195..9246    +  misc_feature   bom (fragment): basis of mobility region from pBR322
   9274..9702    -  rep_origin     f1 ori (sequence partly withheld): f1 bacteriophage origin of replication; arrow indicates direction of (+) strand synthesis
   9706..9863    -  CDS            lacZα (fragment): LacZα fragment of β-galactosidase; lacZ fragment
   9866..9884    +  promoter       T7 promoter: promoter for bacteriophage T7 RNA polymerase
  10037..10224   -  terminator     ADH1 terminator: S. cerevisiae ADH1; transcription terminator for the S. cerevisiae alcohol dehydrogenase 1 (ADH1) gene
  10228..10359   -  CDS            ADH1 (fragment): ADH1_YEAST - Also known as ADC1. Experimental evidence at protein level: Swiss-Prot protein existence level 1. This isozyme preferentially catalyzes the conversion of primary unbranched alcohols to their corresponding aldehydes. Also shows activity toward secondary alcohols. From Saccharomyces cerevisiae (strain ATCC 204508 / S288c) (Baker's yeast).
  10357..10378   +  misc_feature   MCS (fragment): pBluescript multiple cloning site
  10731..10847   +  CDS            lacI (fragment): lac repressor; lacI; The lac repressor binds to the lac operator to inhibit transcription in E. coli. This inhibition can be relieved by adding lactose or isopropyl-β-D-thiogalactopyranoside (IPTG).
  10845..13848   +  CDS            lacZ (fragment): β-galactosidase; lacZ
  13900..14115   +  CDS            lacY (fragment): LACY_ECOLI - Experimental evidence at protein level: Swiss-Prot protein existence level 1. Responsible for transport of beta-galactosides into the cell, with the concomitant import of a proton (symport system). Can transport lactose, melibiose, lactulose or the analog methyl-1-thio-beta,D- galactopyranoside (TMG), but not sucrose or fructose (PubMed:1848449, PubMed:18177889, PubMed:22106930). The substrate specificity is directed toward the galactopyranosyl moiety of the substrate (PubMed:22106930). From Escherichia coli (strain K12).
  14165..14187   -  protein_bind   lac operator (fragment): The lac repressor binds to the lac operator to inhibit transcription in E. coli. This inhibition can be relieved by adding lactose or isopropyl-β-D-thiogalactopyranoside (IPTG). lac repressor encoded by lacI
  14191..14221   -  promoter       lac promoter: promoter for the E. coli lac operon
  14236..14257   -  protein_bind   CAP binding site: CAP binding activates transcription in the presence of cAMP. E. coli catabolite activator protein
  14270..14362   -  CDS            lacI (fragment): lac repressor; lacI; The lac repressor binds to the lac operator to inhibit transcription in E. coli. This inhibition can be relieved by adding lactose or isopropyl-β-D-thiogalactopyranoside (IPTG).
>Addgene plasmid #23057 | pRR-PR-5Z | addgene full sequence | sequence record 156410 | Addgene NGS results
CTTCCGCTTCCTCGCTCACTGACTCGCTGCGCTCGGTCGTTCGGCTGCGGCGAGCGGTATCAGCTCACTC
AAAGGCGGTAATACGGTTATCCACAGAATCAGGGGATAACGCAGGAAAGAACATGTGAGCAAAAGGCCAG
CAAAAGGCCAGGAACCGTAAAAAGGCCGCGTTGCTGGCGTTTTTCCATAGGCTCCGCCCCCCTGACGAGC
ATCACAAAAATCGACGCTCAAGTCAGAGGTGGCGAAACCCGACAGGACTATAAAGATACCAGGCGTTTCC
CCCTGGAAGCTCCCTCGTGCGCTCTCCTGTTCCGACCCTGCCGCTTACCGGATACCTGTCCGCCTTTCTC
CCTTCGGGAAGCGTGGCGCTTTCTCATAGCTCACGCTGTAGGTATCTCAGTTCGGTGTAGGTCGTTCGCT
CCAAGCTGGGCTGTGTGCACGAACCCCCCGTTCAGCCCGACCGCTGCGCCTTATCCGGTAACTATCGTCT
TGAGTCCAACCCGGTAAGACACGACTTATCGCCACTGGCAGCAGCCACTGGTAACAGGATTAGCAGAGCG
AGGTATGTAGGCGGTGCTACAGAGTTCTTGAAGTGGTGGCCTAACTACGGCTACACTAGAAGAACAGTAT
TTGGTATCTGCGCTCTGCTGAAGCCAGTTACCTTCGGAAAAAGAGTTGGTAGCTCTTGATCCGGCAAACA
AACCACCGCTGGTAGCGGTGGTTTTTTTGTTTGCAAGCAGCAGATTACGCGCAGAAAAAAAGGATCTCAA
GAAGATCCTTTGATCTTTTCTACGGGGTCTGACGCTCAGTGGAACGAAAACTCACGTTAAGGGATTTTGG
TCATGAGATTATCAAAAAGGATCTTCACCTAGATCCTTTTAAATTAAAAATGAAGTTTTAAATCAATCTA
AAGTATATATGAGTAAACTTGGTCTGACAGTTACCAATGCTTAATCAGTGAGGCACCTATCTCAGCGATC
TGTCTATTTCGTTCATCCATAGTTGCCTGACTCCCCGTCGTGTAGATAACTACGATACGGGAGGGCTTAC
CATCTGGCCCCAGTGCTGCAATGATACCGCGAGACCCACGCTCACCGGCTCCAGATTTATCAGCAATAAA
CCAGCCAGCCGGAAGGGCCGAGCGCAGAAGTGGTCCTGCAACTTTATCCGCCTCCATCCAGTCTATTAAT
TGTTGCCGGGAAGCTAGAGTAAGTAGTTCGCCAGTTAATAGTTTGCGCAACGTTGTTGCCATTGCTACAG
GCATCGTGGTGTCACGCTCGTCGTTTGGTATGGCTTCATTCAGCTCCGGTTCCCAACGATCAAGGCGAGT
TACATGATCCCCCATGTTGTGCAAAAAAGCGGTTAGCTCCTTCGGTCCTCCGATCGTTGTCAGAAGTAAG
TTGGCCGCAGTGTTATCACTCATGGTTATGGCAGCACTGCATAATTCTCTTACTGTCATGCCATCCGTAA
GATGCTTTTCTGTGACTGGTGAGTACTCAACCAAGTCATTCTGAGAATAGTGTATGCGGCGACCGAGTTG
CTCTTGCCCGGCGTCAATACGGGATAATACCGCGCCACATAGCAGAACTTTAAAAGTGCTCATCATTGGA
AAACGTTCTTCGGGGCGAAAACTCTCAAGGATCTTACCGCTGTTGAGATCCAGTTCGATGTAACCCACTC
GTGCACCCAACTGATCTTCAGCATCTTTTACTTTCACCAGCGTTTCTGGGTGAGCAAAAACAGGAAGGCA
AAATGCCGCAAAAAAGGGAATAAGGGCGACACGGAAATGTTGAATACTCATACTCTTCCTTTTTCAATAT
TATTGAAGCATTTATCAGGGTTATTGTCTCATGAGCGGATACATATTTGAATGTATTTAGAAAAATAAAC
AAATAGGGGTTCCGCGCACATTTCCCCGAAAAGTGCCACCTGGGTCCTTTTCATCACGTGCTATAAAAAT
AATTATAATTTAAATTTTTTAATATAAATATATAAATTAAAAATAGAAAGTAAAAAAAGAAATTAAAGAA
AAAATAGTTTTTGTTTTCCGAAGATGTAAAAGACTCTAGGGGGATCGCCAACAAATACTACCTTTTATCT
TGCTCTTCCTGCTCTCAGGTATTAATGCCGAATTGTTTCATCTTGTCTGTGTAGAAGACCACACACGAAA
ATCCTGTGATTTTACATTTTACTTATCGTTAATCGAATGTATATCTATTTAATCTGCTTTTCTTGTCTAA
TAAATATATATGTAAAGTACGCTTTTTGTTGAAATTTTTTAAACCTTTGTTTATTTTTTTTTCTTCATTC
CGTAACTCTTCTACCTTCTTTATTTACTTTCTAAAATCCAAATACAAAACATAAAAATAAATAAACACAG
AGTAAATTCCCAAATTATTCCATCATTAAAAGATACGAGGCGCGTGTAAGTTACAGGCAAGCGATCCGTC
TAAGAAACCATTATTATCATGACATTAACCTATAAAAATAGGCGTATCACGAGGCCCTTTCGTCTCGCGC
GTTTCGGTGATGACGGTGAAAACCTCTGACACATGCAGCTCCCGGAGACGGTCACAGCTTGTCTGTAAGC
GGATGCCGGGAGCAGACAAGCCCGTCAGGGCGCGTCAGCGGGTGTTGGCGGGTGTCGGGGCTGGCTTAAC
TATGCGGCATCAGAGCAGATTGTACTGAGAGTGCACCATAGATCACGACATTACTATATATATAATATAG
GAAGCATTTAATAGAACAGCATCGTAATATATGTGTACTTTGCAGTTATGACGCCAGATGGCAGTAGTGG
AAGATATTCTTTATTGAAAAATAGCTTGTCACCTTACCTAGAGGATCCCCTTTCAAAAATTCTTACTTTT
TTTTTGGATGGACGCAAAGAAGTTTAATAATCATATTACATGGCATTACCACCATATACATATCCATATA
CATATCCATATCTAATCTTACTTATATGTTGTGGAAATGTAAAGAGCCCCATTATCTTAGCCTAAAAAAA
CCTTCTCTTTGGAACTTTCAGTAATACGCTTAACTGCTCATTGCTATATTGAAGTACGGATTAGAAGCCG
CCGAGCGGGTGACAGCCCTCCGAAGGAAGACTCTCCTCCGTGCGTCCTCGTCTTCACCGGTCGCGTTCCT
GAAACGCAGATGTGCCTCGCGCCGCACTGCTCCGAACAATAAAGATTCTACAATACTAGCTTTTATGGTT
ATGAAGAGGAAAAATTGGCAGTAACCTGGCCCCACAAACCTTCAAATGAACGAATCAAATTAACAACCAT
AGGATGATAATGCGATTAGTTTTTTAGCCTTATTTCTGGGGTAATTAATCAGCGAAGCGATGATTTTTGA
TCTATTAACAGATATATAAATGCAAAAACTGCATAACCACTTTAACTAATACTTTCAACATTTTCGGTTT
GTATTACTTCTTATTCAAATGTAATAAAAGTATCAACAAAAAATTGTTAATATACCTCTATACTTTAACG
TCAAGGAGAAAAAACCCGGGTACCGAGCTCGAATTCCACCATGACTGAGCTGAAGGCAAAGGGTCCCCGG
GCTCCCCACGTGGCGGGCGGCCCGCCCTCCCCCGAGGTCGGATCCCCACTGCTGTGTCGCCCAGCCGCAG
GTCCGTTCCCGGGGAGCCAGACCTCGGACACCTTGCCTGAAGTTTCGGCCATACCTATCTCCCTGGACGG
GCTACTCTTCCCTCGGCCCTGCCAGGGACAGGACCCCTCCGACGAAAAGACGCAGGACCAGCAGTCGCTG
TCGGACGTGGAGGGCGCATATTCCAGAGCTGAAGCTACAAGGGGTGCTGGAGGCAGCAGTTCTAGTCCCC
CAGAAAAGGACAGCGGACTGCTGGACAGTGTCTTGGACACTCTGTTGGCGCCCTCAGGTCCCGGGCAGAG
CCAACCCAGCCCTCCCGCCTGCGAGGTCACCAGCTCTTGGTGCCTGTTTGGCCCCGAACTTCCCGAAGAT
CCACCGGCTGCCCCCGCCACCCAGCGGGTGTTGTCCCCGCTCATGAGCCGGTCCGGGTGCAAGGTTGGAG
ACAGCTCCGGGACGGCAGCTGCCCATAAAGTGCTGCCCCGGGGCCTGTCACCAGCCCGGCAGCTGCTGCT
CCCGGCCTCTGAGAGCCCTCACTGGTCCGGGGCCCCAGTGAAGCCGTCTCCGCAGGCCGCTGCGGTGGAG
GTTGAGGAGGAGGATGGCTCTGAGTCCGAGGAGTCTGCGGGTCCGCTTCTGAAGGGCAAACCTCGGGCTC
TGGGTGGCGCGGCGGCTGGAGGAGGAGCCGCGGCTGTCCCGCCGGGGGCGGCAGCAGGAGGCGTCGCCCT
GGTCCCCAAGGAAGATTCCCGCTTCTCAGCGCCCAGGGTCGCCCTGGTGGAGCAGGACGCGCCGATGGCG
CCCGGGCGCTCCCCGCTGGCCACCACGGTGATGGATTTCATCCACGTGCCTATCCTGCCTCTCAATCACG
CCTTATTGGCAGCCCGCACTCGGCAGCTGCTGGAAGACGAAAGTTACGACGGCGGGGCCGGGGCTGCCAG
CGCCTTTGCCCCGCCGCGGAGTTCACCCTGTGCCTCGTCCACCCCGGTCGCTGTAGGCGACTTCCCCGAC
TGCGCGTACCCGCCCGACGCCGAGCCCAAGGACGACGCGTACCCTCTCTATAGCGACTTCCAGCCGCCCG
CTCTAAAGATAAAGGAGGAGGAGGAAGGTGCGGAGGCCTCCGCGCGCTCCCCGCGTTCCTACCTTGTGGC
CGGTGCCAACCCCGCAGCCTTCCCGGATTTCCCGTTGGGGCCACCGCCCCCGCTGCCGCCGCGAGCGACC
CCATCCAGACCCGGGGAAGCGGCGGTGACGGCCGCACCCGCCAGTGCCTCAGTCTCGTCTGCGTCCTCCT
CGGGGTCGACCCTGGAGTGCATCCTGTACAAAGCGGAGGGCGCGCCGCCCCAGCAGGGCCCGTTCGCGCC
GCCGCCCTGCAAGGCGCCGGGCGCGAGCGGCTGCCTGCTCCCGCGGGACGGCCTGCCCTCCACCTCCGCC
TCTGCCGCCGCCGCCGGGGCGGCCCCCGCGCTCTACCCTGCACTCGGCCTCAACGGGCTCCCGCAGCTCG
GCTACCAGGCCGCCGTGCTCAAGGAGGGCCTGCCGCAGGTCTACCCGCCCTATCTCAACTACCTGAGGCC
GGATTCAGAAGCCAGCCAGAGCCCACAATACAGCTTCGAGTCATTACCTCAGAAGATTTGTTTAATCTGT
GGGGATGAAGCATCAGGCTGTCATTATGGTGTCCTTACCTGTGGGAGCTGTAAGGTCTTCTTTAAGAGGG
CAATGGAAGGGCAGCACAACTACTTATGTGCTGGAAGAAATGACTGCATCGTTGATAAAATCCGCAGAAA
AAACTGCCCAGCATGTCGCCTTAGAAAGTGCTGTCAGGCTGGCATGGTCCTTGGAGGTCGAAAATTTAAA
AAGTTCAATAAAGTCAGAGTTGTGAGAGCACTGGATGCTGTTGCTCTCCCACAGCCATTGGGCGTTCCAA
ATGAAAGCCAAGCCCTAAGCCAGAGATTCACTTTTTCACCAGGTCAAGACATACAGTTGATTCCACCACT
GATCAACCTGTTAATGAGCATTGAACCAGATGTGATCTATGCAGGACATGACAACACAAAACCTGACACC
TCCAGTTCTTTGCTGACAAGTCTTAATCAACTAGGCGAGAGGCAACTTCTTTCAGTAGTCAAGTGGTCTA
AATCATTGCCAGGTTTTCGAAACTTACATATTGATGACCAGATAACTCTCATTCAGTATTCTTGGATGAG
CTTAATGGTGTTTGGTCTAGGATGGAGATCCTACAAACATGTCAGTGGGCAGATGCTGTATTTTGCACCT
GATCTAATACTAAATGAACAGCGGATGAAAGAATCATCATTCTATTCATTATGCCTTACCATGTGGCAGA
TCCCACAGGAGTTTGTCAAGCTTCAAGTTAGCCAAGAAGAGTTCCTCTGTATGAAAGTATTGTTACTTCT
TAATACAATTCCTTTGGAAGGGCTACGAAGTCAAACCCAGTTTGAGGAGATGAGGTCAAGCTACATTAGA
GAGCTCATCAAGGCAATTGGTTTGAGGCAAAAAGGAGTTGTGTCGAGCTCACAGCGTTTCTATCAACTTA
CAAAACTTCTTGATAACTTGCATGATCTTGTCAAACAGCTTCATCTGTACTGCTTGAATACATTTATCCA
GTCCCGGGCACTGAGTGTTGAATTTCCAGAAATGATGTCTGAAGTTATTGCTGCACAATTACCCAAGATA
TTGGCAGGGATGGTGAAACCCCTTCTCTTTCATAAAAAGTGAATGTCATCTTTTTCTTTTAAAGAATTAA
ATTTTGTGGCATGTCTTTTTGTTTTGGTCAGGATTATGAGGTCTTGAGTTTTTATAATGTTCTTCTGAAA
GCCTTACATTTATAACATCATAGTGTGTAAATTTAAAAGAAAAATTGTGAGGTTCTAATTATTTTCTTTT
ATAAAGTATAATTAGAATGTTTAACTGTTTTGTTTACCCATATTTTCTTGAAGAATTTACAAGATTGAAA
AAGTACTAAAATTGTTAAAGTAAACTATATCTTATCCATATTATTTCATACCATGTAGGTGAGGATTTTT
AACTTTTGCATCTAACAAATCATCGACTTAAGAGAAAAAATCTTACATGTAATAACACAAAGCTATTATA
TGTTATTTCTAGGTAACTCCCTTTGTGTCAATTATATTTCCAAAAATGAACCTTTAAAATGGTATGCAAA
ATTTTGTCTATATATATTTGTGTGAGGAGGAAATTCATAACTTTCCTCAGATTTTCAAAAGTATTTTTAA
TGCAAAAAATGTAGAAAGAGTTTAAAACCACTAAAATAGATTGATGTTCTTCAAACTAGGCAAAACAACT
CATATGTTAAGACCATTTTCCAGATTGGAAACACAAATCTCTTAGGAAGTTAATAAGTAGATTCATATCA
TTATACAAATAGTATTGTGGGTTTTGTAGGTTTTTAAAATAACCTTTTTTGGGGAGAGAATTGTCCTCTA
ATGAGGTATTGCGAGTGGACATAAGAAATCAGAAGATTATGGCCTAACTGTACTCCTTACCAACTGTGGC
ATGCTGAAAGTTAGTCACTCTTACTGATTCTCAATTCTCTCACCTTTGAAAGTAGTAAAATATCTTTCCT
GCCAATTGCTCCTTTGGGTCAGAGCTTATTAACATCTTTTCAAATCAAAGGAAAGAAGAAAGGGAGAGGA
GGAGGAGGGAGATATCAATTCACATACCTTTCTCCTCTTTATCCTCCACTATCATGAATTCGACACTCTA
AATAAGCGGATCTCTTATGTCTTTACGATTTATAGTTTTCATTATCAAGTATGCCTATATTAGTATATAG
CATCTTTAGATGACAGTGTTCGAAGTTTCACGAATAAAAGATAATATTCTACTTTTTGCTCCCACCGCGT
TTGCTAGCACGAGTGAACACCATCCCTCGCCTGTGAGTTGTACCCATTCCTCTAAACTGTAGACATGGTA
GCTTCAGCAGTGTTCGTTATGTACGGCATCCTCCAACAAACAGTCGGTTATAGTTTGTCCTGCTCCTCTG
AATCGTCTCCCTCGATATTTCTCATTTTCCTTCGCATGCCCTCGAGCGGAACGAAGCATCTGTGCTTCAT
TTTGTAGAACAAAAATGCAACGCGAGAGCGCTAATTTTTCAAACAAAGAATCTGAGCTGCATTTTTACAG
AACAGAAATGCAACGCGAAAGCGCTATTTTACCAACGAAGAATCTGTGCTTCATTTTTGTAAAACAAAAA
TGCAACGCGAGAGCGCTAATTTTTCAAACAAAGAATCTGAGCTGCATTTTTACAGAACAGAAATGCAACG
CGAGAGCGCTATTTTACCAACAAAGAATCTATACTTCTTTTTTGTTCTACAAAAATGCATCCCGAGAGCG
CTATTTTTCTAACAAAGCATCTTAGATTACTTTTTTTCTCCTTTGTGCGCTCTATAATGCAGTCTCTTGA
TAACTTTTTGCACTGTAGGTCCGTTAAGGTTAGAAGAAGGCTACTTTGGTGTCTATTTTCTCTTCCATAA
AAAAAGCCTGACTCCACTTCCCGCGTTTACTGATTACTAGCGAAGCTGCGGGTGCATTTTTTCAAGATAA
AGGCATCCCCGATTATATTCTATACCGATGTGGATTGCGCATACTTTGTGAACAGAAAGTGATAGCGTTG
ATGATTCTTCATTGGTCAGAAAATTATGAACGGTTTCTTCTATTTTGTCTCTATATACTACGTACAATCT
TGATCCGGAGCTTTTCTTTTTTTGCCGATTAAGAATTAATTCGGTCGAAAAAAGAAAAGGAGAGGGCCAA
GAGGGAGGGCATTGGTGACTATTGAGCACGTGAGTATACGTGATTAAGCACACAAAGGCAGCTTGGAGTA
TGTCTGTTATTAATTTCACAGGTAGTTCTGGTCCATTGGTGAAAGTTTGCGGCTTGCAGAGCACAGAGGC
CGCAGAATGTGCTCTAGATTCCGATGCTGACTTGCTGGGTATTATATGTGTGCCCAATAGAAAGAGAACA
ATTGACCCGGTTATTGCAAGGAAAATTTCAAGTCTTGTAAAAGCATATAAAAATAGTTCAGGCACTCCGA
AATACTTGGTTGGCGTGTTTCGTAATCAACCTAAGGAGGATGTTTTGGCTCTGGTCAATGATTACGGCAT
TGATATCGTCCAACTGCATGGAGATGAGTCGTGGCAAGAATACCAAGAGTTCCTCGGTTTGCCAGTTATT
AAAAGACTCGTATTTCCAAAAGACTGCAACATACTACTCAGTGCAGCTTCACAGAAACCTCATTCGTTTA
TTCCCTTGTTTGATTCAGAAGCAGGTGGGACAGGTGAACTTTTGGATTGGAACTCGATTTCTGACTGGGT
TGGAAGGCAAGAGAGCCCCGAAAGCTTACATTTTATGTTAGCTGGTGGACTGACGCCAGAAAATGTTGGT
GATGCGCTTAGATTAAATGGCGTTATTGGTGTTGATGTAAGCGGAGGTGTGGAGACAAATGGTGTAAAAG
ACTCTAACAAAATAGCAAATTTCGTCAAAAATGCTAAGAAATAGGTTATTACTGAGTAGTATTTATTTAA
GTATTGTTTGTGCACTTGCCGATCTATGCGGTGTGAAATACCGCACAGATGCGTAAGGAGAAAATACCGC
ATCAGGAAATTGTAAGCGTTAATATTTTGTTAAAATTCGCGTTAAATTTTTGTTAAATCAGCTCATTTTT
TAACCAATAGGCCGAAATCGGCAAAATCCCTTATAAATCAAAAGAATAGACCGAGATAGGGT
[37 nt withheld, positions 9373-9409]
AAAGAACGTGGACTCCAACGTCAAAGG
[49 nt withheld, positions 9437-9485]
T
[91 nt withheld, positions 9487-9577]
G
[124 nt withheld, positions 9579-9702]
CCATTCGCCATTCAGGCTGCGCAACTGTTGGGAAGGGCGATCGGTGCGGGCCTCTTCGCTATTACGCCAG
CTGGCGAAAGGGGGATGTGCTGCAAGGCGATTAAGTTGGGTAACGCCAGGGTTTTCCCAGTCACGACGTT
GTAAAACGACGGCCAGTGAATTGTAATACGACTCACTATAGGGCGAATTGGGATCCGTGTGGAAGAACGA
TTACAACAGGTGTTGTCCTCTGAGGACATAAAATACACACCGAGATTCATCAACTCATTGCTGGAGTTAG
CATATCTACAATTGGGTGAAATGGGGAGCGATTTGCAGGCATTTGCTCGGCATGCCGGTAGAGGTGTGGT
CAATAAGAGCGACCTCATGCTATACCTGAGAAAGCAACCTGACCTACAGGAAAGAGTTACTCAAGAATAA
GAATTTTCGTTTTAAAACCTAAGAGTCACTTTAAAATTTGTATACACTTATTTTTTTTATAACTTATTTA
ATAATAAAAATCATAAATCATAAGAAATTCGCTTATTTAGAAGTGTCAACAACGTATCTACCAACGATTT
GACCCTTTTCCATCTTTTCGTAAATTTCTGGCAAGGTAGACAAGCCGACAACCTTGATTGGAGACTTGAC
CAAACCTCTGGCGAAGAAGTCCAAAGCTCCACCGCGGTGGCGGCCGTTACTTACTTAGAGCTCGACGTCT
TACTTACTTAGCGGCCGCACTAGTAGATCCGTCTGGTACAGGGTGTTCTTTTTGTCTGGTACAGGGTGTT
CTTTTTGTCTGGTACAGGGTGTTCTTTTTGTCGACGTCTGGTACAGGGTGTTCTTTTTGTCTGGTACAGG
GTGTTCTTTTTCCCGGGGTCGACCTCGAGGCATGTGCTCTGTATGTATATAAAACTCTTGTTTTCTTCTT
TTCTCTAAATATTCTTTCCTTATACATTAGGTCCTTTGTAGCATAAATTACTATACTTCTATAGACACGC
AAACACAAATACACACACTAAATTAATAATGACCGGATCCGGAGCTTGGCTGTTGCCCGTCTCACTGGTG
AAAAGAAAAACCACCCTGGCGCCCAATACGCAAACCGCCTCTCCCCGCGCGTTGGCCGATTCATTAATGC
AGCTGGCACGACAGGTTTCCCGACTTAATCGCCTTGCAGCACATCCCCCTTTCGCCAGCTGGCGTAATAG
CGAAGAGGCCCGCACCGATCGCCCTTCCCAACAGTTGCGCAGCCTGAATGGCGAATGGCGCTTTGCCTGG
TTTCCGGCACCAGAAGCGGTGCCGGAAAGCTGGCTGGAGTGCGATCTTCCTGAGGCCGATACTGTCGTCG
TCCCCTCAAACTGGCAGATGCACGGTTACGATGCGCCCATCTACACCAACGTGACCTATCCCATTACGGT
CAATCCGCCGTTTGTTCCCACGGAGAATCCGACGGGTTGTTACTCGCTCACATTTAATGTTGATGAAAGC
TGGCTACAGGAAGGCCAGACGCGAATTATTTTTGATGGCGTTAACTCGGCGTTTCATCTGTGGTGCAACG
GGCGCTGGGTCGGTTACGGCCAGGACAGTCGTTTGCCGTCTGAATTTGACCTGAGCGCATTTTTACGCGC
CGGAGAAAACCGCCTCGCGGTGATGGTGCTGCGCTGGAGTGACGGCAGTTATCTGGAAGATCAGGATATG
TGGCGGATGAGCGGCATTTTCCGTGACGTCTCGTTGCTGCATAAACCGACTACACAAATCAGCGATTTCC
ATGTTGCCACTCGCTTTAATGATGATTTCAGCCGCGCTGTACTGGAGGCTGAAGTTCAGATGTGCGGCGA
GTTGCGTGACTACCTACGGGTAACAGTTTCTTTATGGCAGGGTGAAACGCAGGTCGCCAGCGGCACCGCG
CCTTTCGGCGGTGAAATTATCGATGAGCGTGGTGGTTATGCCGATCGCGTCACACTACGTCTGAACGTCG
AAAACCCGAAACTGTGGAGCGCCGAAATCCCGAATCTCTATCGTGCGGTGGTTGAACTGCACACCGCCGA
CGGCACGCTGATTGAAGCAGAAGCCTGCGATGTCGGTTTCCGCGAGGTGCGGATTGAAAATGGTCTGCTG
CTGCTGAACGGCAAGCCGTTGCTGATTCGAGGCGTTAACCGTCACGAGCATCATCCTCTGCATGGTCAGG
TCATGGATGAGCAGACGATGGTGCAGGATATCCTGCTGATGAAGCAGAACAACTTTAACGCCGTGCGCTG
TTCGCATTATCCGAACCATCCGCTGTGGTACACGCTGTGCGACCGCTACGGCCTGTATGTGGTGGATGAA
GCCAATATTGAAACCCACGGCATGGTGCCAATGAATCGTCTGACCGATGATCCGCGCTGGCTACCGGCGA
TGAGCGAACGCGTAACGCGAATGGTGCAGCGCGATCGTAATCACCCGAGTGTGATCATCTGGTCGCTGGG
GAATGAATCAGGCCACGGCGCTAATCACGACGCGCTGTATCGCTGGATCAAATCTGTCGATCCTTCCCGC
CCGGTGCAGTATGAAGGCGGCGGAGCCGACACCACGGCCACCGATATTATTTGCCCGATGTACGCGCGCG
TGGATGAAGACCAGCCCTTCCCGGCTGTGCCGAAATGGTCCATCAAAAAATGGCTTTCGCTACCTGGAGA
GACGCGCCCGCTGATCCTTTGCGAATACGCCCACGCGATGGGTAACAGTCTTGGCGGTTTCGCTAAATAC
TGGCAGGCGTTTCGTCAGTATCCCCGTTTACAGGGCGGCTTCGTCTGGGACTGGGTGGATCAGTCGCTGA
TTAAATATGATGAAAACGGCAACCCGTGGTCGGCTTACGGCGGTGATTTTGGCGATACGCCGAACGATCG
CCAGTTCTGTATGAACGGTCTGGTCTTTGCCGACCGCACGCCGCATCCAGCGCTGACGGAAGCAAAACAC
CAGCAGCAGTTTTTCCAGTTCCGTTTATCCGGGCAAACCATCGAAGTGACCAGCGAATACCTGTTCCGTC
ATAGCGATAACGAGCTCCTGCACTGGATGGTGGCGCTGGATGGTAAGCCGCTGGCAAGCGGTGAAGTGCC
TCTGGATGTCGCTCCACAAGGTAAACAGTTGATTGAACTGCCTGAACTACCGCAGCCGGAGAGCGCCGGG
CAACTCTGGCTCACAGTACGCGTAGTGCAACCGAACGCGACCGCATGGTCAGAAGCCGGGCACATCAGCG
CCTGGCAGCAGTGGCGTCTGGCGGAAAACCTCAGTGTGACGCTCCCCGCCGCGTCCCACGCCATCCCGCA
TCTGACCACCAGCGAAATGGATTTTTGCATCGAGCTGGGTAATAAGCGTTGGCAATTTAACCGCCAGTCA
GGCTTTCTTTCACAGATGTGGATTGGCGATAAAAAACAACTGCTGACGCCGCTGCGCGATCAGTTCACCC
GTGCACCGCTGGATAACGACATTGGCGTAAGTGAAGCGACCCGCATTGACCCTAACGCCTGGGTCGAACG
CTGGAAGGCGGCGGGCCATTACCAGGCCGAAGCAGCGTTGTTGCAGTGCACGGCAGATACACTTGCTGAT
GCGGTGCTGATTACGACCGCTCACGCGTGGCAGCATCAGGGGAAAACCTTATTTATCAGCCGGAAAACCT
ACCGGATTGATGGTAGTGGTCAAATGGCGATTACCGTTGATGTTGAAGTGGCGAGCGATACACCGCATCC
GGCGCGGATTGGCCTGAACTGCCAGCTGGCGCAGGTAGCAGAGCGGGTAAACTGGCTCGGATTAGGGCCG
CAAGAAAACTATCCCGACCGCCTTACTGCCGCCTGTTTTGACCGCTGGGATCTGCCATTGTCAGACATGT
ATACCCCGTACGTCTTCCCGAGCGAAAACGGTCTGCGCTGCGGGACGCGCGAATTGAATTATGGCCCACA
CCAGTGGCGCGGCGACTTCCAGTTCAACATCAGCCGCTACAGTCAACAGCAACTGATGGAAACCAGCCAT
CGCCATCTGCTGCACGCGGAAGAAGGCACATGGCTGAATATCGACGGTTTCCATATGGGGATTGGTGGCG
ACGACTCCTGGAGCCCGTCAGTATCGGCGGAATTACAGCTGAGCGCCGGTCGCTACCATTACCAGTTGGT
CTGGTGTCAAAAATAATAATAACCGGGCAGGCCATGTCTGCCCGTATTTCGCGTAAGGAAATCCATTATG
TACTATTTAAAAAACACAAACTTTTGGATGTTCGGTTTATTCTTTTTCTTTTACTTTTTTATCATGGGAG
CCTACTTCCCGTTTTTCCCGATTTGGCTACATGACATCAACCATATCAGCAAAAGTGATACGGGTATTAT
TTTTGCCGCTATTTCTCTGTTCTCGCTATTATTCCAACCGCTGTTTGGTCTGCTTTCTGACAAACTCGGC
CTCGACTCTAGCGAATTAATTCGTAATCATGTCATAGCTGTTTCCTGTGTGAAATTGTTATCCGCTCACA
ATTCCACACAACATACGAGCCGGAAGCATAAAGTGTAAAGCCTGGGGTGCCTAATGAGTGAGCTAACTCA
CATTAATTGCGTTGCGCTCACTGCCCGCTTTCCAGTCGGGAAACCTGTCGTGCCAGCTGCATTAATGAAT
CGGCCAACGCGCGGGGAGAGGCGGTTTGCGTATTGGGCGCT
