>Addgene plasmid #23057 | pRR-PR-5Z | addgene partial sequence | sequence record 28954 | 23057 with GAL1
GAGCTCGAATTCCACCATGACTGAGCTGAAGGCAAAGGGTCCCCGGGCTCCCCACGTGGCGGGCGGCCCG
CCCTCCCCCGAGGTCGGATCCCCACTGCTGTGTCGCCCAGCCGCAGGTCCGTTCCCGGGGAGCCAGACCT
CGGACACCTTGCCTGAAGTTTCGGCCATACCTATCTCCCTGGACGGGCTACTCTTCCCTCGGCCCTGCCA
GGGACAGGACCCCTCCGACGAAAAGACGCAGGACCAGCAGTCGCTGTCGGACGTGGAGGGCGCATATTCC
AGAGCTGAAGCTACAAGGGGTGCTGGAGGCAGCAGTTCTAGTCCCCCAGAAAAGGACAGCGGACTGCTGG
ACAGTGTCTTGGACACTCTGTTGGCGCCCTCAGGTCCCGGGCAGAGCCAACCCAGCCCTCCCGCCTGCGA
GGTCACCAGCTCTTGGTGCCTGTTTGGCCCCGAACTTCCCGAAGATCCACCGGCTGCCCCCGCCACCCAG
CGGGTGTTGTCCCCGCTCATGAGCCGGTCCGGGTGCAAGGTTGGAGACAGCTCCGGGACGGCAGCTGCCC
ATAAAGTGCTGCCCCGGGGCCTGTCACCAGCCCGGCAGCTGCTGCTCCCGGCCTCTGAGAGCCCTCACTT
GTCCGGGGCCCC
